>Addgene plasmid #111107 | pCR1272 | addgene full sequence | sequence record 211899 | Addgene NGS Result
ACGGGCCAGATATACGCGTTGACATTGATTATTGACTAGTTATTAATAGTAATCAATTACGGGGTCATTA
GTTCATAGCCCATATATGGAGTTCCGCGTTACATAACTTACGGTAAATGGCCCGCCTGGCTGACCGCCCA
ACGACCCCCGCCCATTGACGTCAATAATGACGTATGTTCCCATAGTAACGCCAATAGGGACTTTCCATTG
ACGTCAATGGGTGGAGTATTTACGGTAAACTGCCCACTTGGCAGTACATCAAGTGTATCATATGCCAAGT
ACGCCCCCTATTGACGTCAATGACGGTAAATGGCCCGCCTGGCATTATGCCCAGTACATGACCTTATGGG
ACTTTCCTACTTGGCAGTACATCTACGTATTAGTCATCGCTATTACCATGGTGATGCGGTTTTGGCAGTA
CATCAATGGGCGTGGATAGCGGTTTGACTCACGGGGATTTCCAAGTCTCCACCCCATTGACGTCAATGGG
AGTTTGTTTTGGCACCAAAATCAACGGGACTTTCCAAAATGTCGTAACAACTCCGCCCCATTGACGCAAA
TGGGCGGTAGGCGTGTACGGTGGGAGGTCTATATAAGCAGCGCGTTTTGCCTGTACTGGGTCTCTCTGGT
TAGACCAGATCTGAGCCTGGGAGCTCTCTGGCTAACTAGGGAACCCACTGCTTAAGCCTCAATAAAGCTT
GCCTTGAGTGCTTCAAGTAGTGTGTGCCCGTCTGTTGTGTGACTCTGGTAACTAGAGATCCCTCAGACCC
TTTTAGTCAGTGTGGAAAATCTCTAGCAGTGGCGCCCGAACAGGGACTTGAAAGCGAAAGGGAAACCAGA
GGAGCTCTCTCGACGCAGGACTCGGCTTGCTGAAGCGCGCACGGCAAGAGGCGAGGGGCGGCGACTGGTG
AGTACGCCAAAAATTTTGACTAGCGGAGGCTAGAAGGAGAGAGATGGGTGCGAGAGCGTCAGTATTAAGC
GGGGGAGAATTAGATCGCGATGGGAAAAAATTCGGTTAAGGCCAGGGGGAAAGAAAAAATATAAATTAAA
ACATATAGTATGGGCAAGCAGGGAGCTAGAACGATTCGCAGTTAATCCTGGCCTGTTAGAAACATCAGAA
GGCTGTAGACAAATACTGGGACAGCTACAACCATCCCTTCAGACAGGATCAGAAGAACTTAGATCATTAT
ATAATACAGTAGCAACCCTCTATTGTGTGCATCAAAGGATAGAGATAAAAGACACCAAGGAAGCTTTAGA
CAAGATAGAGGAAGAGCAAAACAAAAGTAAGACCACCGCACAGCAAGCGGCCGGCCGCTGATCTTCAGAC
CTGGAGGAGGAGATATGAGGGACAATTGGAGAAGTGAATTATATAAATATAAAGTAGTAAAAATTGAACC
ATTAGGAGTAGCACCCACCAAGGCAAAGAGAAGAGTGGTGCAGAGAGAAAAAAGAGCAGTGGGAATAGGA
GCTTTGTTCCTTGGGTTCTTGGGAGCAGCAGGAAGCACTATGGGCGCAGCGTCAATGACGCTGACGGTAC
AGGCCAGACAATTATTGTCTGGTATAGTGCAGCAGCAGAACAATTTGCTGAGGGCTATTGAGGCGCAACA
GCATCTGTTGCAACTCACAGTCTGGGGCATCAAGCAGCTCCAGGCAAGAATCCTGGCTGTGGAAAGATAC
CTAAAGGATCAACAGCTCCTGGGGATTTGGGGTTGCTCTGGAAAACTCATTTGCACCACTGCTGTGCCTT
GGAATGCTAGTTGGAGTAATAAATCTCTGGAACAGATTTGGAATCACACGACCTGGATGGAGTGGGACAG
AGAAATTAACAATTACACAAGCTTAATACACTCCTTAATTGAAGAATCGCAAAACCAGCAAGAAAAGAAT
GAACAAGAATTATTGGAATTAGATAAATGGGCAAGTTTGTGGAATTGGTTTAACATAACAAATTGGCTGT
GGTATATAAAATTATTCATAATGATAGTAGGAGGCTTGGTAGGTTTAAGAATAGTTTTTGCTGTACTTTC
TATAGTGAATAGAGTTAGGCAGGGATATTCACCATTATCGTTTCAGACCCACCTCCCAACCCCGAGGGGA
CCCGACAGGCCCGAAGGAATAGAAGAAGAAGGTGGAGAGAGAGACAGAGACAGATCCATTCGATTAGTGA
ACGGATCGGCACTGCGTGCGCCAATTCTGCAGACAAATGGCAGTATTCATCCACAATTTTAAAAGAAAAG
GGGGGATTGGGGGGTACAGTGCAGGGGAAAGAATAGTAGACATAATAGCAACAGACATACAAACTAAAGA
ATTACAAAAACAAATTACAAAAATTCAAAATTTTCGGGTTTATTACAGGGACAGCAGAGATCCAGTTTGG
TTAGTACCGGGCCCGCCCTGCAGGTCTAGAGATCCGACGCGCCATCTCTAGGCCCGCGCCGGCCCCCTCG
CACGGACTTGTGGGAGAAGCTCGGCTACTCCCCTGCCCCGGTTAATTTGCATATAATATTTCCTAGTAAC
TATAGAGGCTTAATGTGCGATAAAAGACAGATAATCTGTTCTTTTTAATACTAGCTACATTTTACATGAT
AGGCTTGGATTTCTATAACTTCGTATAGCATACATTATACGAAGTTATAAACAGCACAAAAGGAAACTCA
CCCTAACTGTAAAGTAATTGTGTGTTTTGAGACTATAAGTATCCCTTGGAGAACCACCTTGTTGGGAACC
GCGAAAGCTGAGGCGTTTAAGAGCTAAGCTGGAAACAGCATAGCAAGTTTAAATAAGGCTAGTCCGTTAT
CAACTTGAAAAAGTGGCACCGAGTCGGTGCTTTTTTTCTCGAGTACTAGGATCCATTAGGCGGCCGCCCT
GCAGGGTGGATAACCGTATTACCGCCATGCATGTGCCCGTCAGTGGGCAGAGCGCACATCGCCCACAGTC
CCCGAGAAGTTGGGGGGAGGGGTCGGCAATTGAACCGGTGCCTAGAGAAGGTGGCGCGGGGTAAACTGGG
AAAGTGATGTCGTGTACTGGCTCCGCCTTTTTCCCGAGGGTGGGGGAGAACCGTATATAAGTGCAGTAGT
CGCCGTGAACGTTCTTTTTCGCAACGGGTTTGCCGCCAGAACACAGGTAAGTGCCGTGTGTGGTTCCCGC
GGGCCTGGCCTCTTTACGGGTTATGGCCCTTGCGTGCCTTGAATTACTTCCACCTGGCTGCAGTACGTGA
TTCTTGATCCCGAGCTTCGGGTTGGAAGTGGGTGGGAGAGTTCGAGGCCTTGCGCTTAAGGAGCCCCTTC
GCCTCGTGCTTGAGTTGAGGCCTGGCCTGGGCGCTGGGGCCGCCGCGTGCGAATCTGGTGGCACCTTCGC
GCCTGTCTCGCTGCTTTCGATAAGTCTCTAGCCATTTAAAATTTTTGATGACCTGCTGCGACGCTTTTTT
TCTGGCAAGATAGTCTTGTAAATGCGGGCCAAGATCTGCACACTGGTATTTCGGTTTTTGGGGCCGCGGG
CGGCGACGGGGCCCGTGCGTCCCAGCGCACATGTTCGGCGAGGCGGGGCCTGCGAGCGCGGCCACCGAGA
ATCGGACGGGGGTAGTCTCAAGCTGGCCGGCCTGCTCTGGTGCCTGGCCTCGCGCCGCCGTGTATCGCCC
CGCCCTGGGCGGCAAGGCTGGCCCGGTCGGCACCAGTTGCGTGAGCGGAAAGATGGCCGCTTCCCGGCCC
TGCTGCAGGGAGCTCAAAATGGAGGACGCGGCGCTCGGGAGAGCGGGCGGGTGAGTCACCCACACAAAGG
AAAAGGGCCTTTCCGTCCTCAGCCGTCGCTTCATGTGACTCCACGGAGTACCGGGCGCCGTCCAGGCACC
TCGATTAGTTCTCGCGCTTTTGGAGTACGTCGTCTTTAGGTTGGGGGGAGGGGTTTTATGCGATGGAGTT
TCCCCACACTGAGTGGGTGGAGACTGAAGTTAGGCCAGCTTGGCACTTGATGTAATTCTCCTTGGAATTT
GCCCTTTTTGAGTTTGGATCTTGGTTCATTCTCAAGCCTCAGACAGTGGTTCAAAGTTTTTTTCTTCCAT
TTCAGGTGTCGTGAGCTAGCCCACCATGACCGAGTACAAGCCCACGGTGCGCCTCGCCACCCGCGACGAC
GTCCCCCGGGCCGTACGCACCCTCGCCGCCGCGTTCGCCGACTACCCCGCCACGCGCCACACCGTCGACC
CGGACCGCCACATCGAGCGGGTCACCGAGCTGCAAGAACTCTTCCTCACGCGCGTCGGGCTCGACATCGG
CAAGGTGTGGGTCGCGGACGACGGCGCCGCGGTGGCGGTCTGGACCACGCCGGAGAGCGTCGAAGCGGGG
GCGGTGTTCGCCGAGATCGGCCCGCGCATGGCCGAGTTGAGCGGTTCCCGGCTGGCCGCGCAGCAACAGA
TGGAAGGCCTCCTGGCGCCGCACCGGCCCAAGGAGCCCGCGTGGTTCCTGGCCACCGTCGGCGTCTCGCC
CGACCACCAGGGCAAGGGTCTGGGCAGCGCCGTCGTGCTCCCCGGAGTGGAGGCGGCCGAGCGCGCCGGG
GTGCCCGCCTTCCTGGAGACCTCCGCGCCCCGCAACCTCCCCTTCTACGAGCGGCTCGGCTTCACCGTCA
CCGCCGACGTCGAGGTGCCCGAAGGACCGCGCACCTGGTGCATGACCCGCAAGCCCGGTGCCGGATCGGG
AGAGGGCAGAGGAAGTCTGCTAACATGCGGTGACGTCGAGGAGAATCCTGGCCCACCGGTCGCCACCATG
GTGAGCAAGGGCGAGGAGCTGTTCACCGGGGTGGTGCCCATCCTGGTCGAGCTGGACGGCGACGTAAACG
GCCACAAGTTCAGCGTGTCCGGCGAGGGCGAGGGCGATGCCACCTACGGCAAGCTGACCCTGAAGTTCAT
CTGCACCACCGGCAAGCTGCCGGTGCCCTGGCCCACCCTCGTGACCACCCTGACCCATGGCGTGCAGTGC
TTCAGCCGCTACCCCGACCACATGAAGCAGCACGACTTCTTCAAGTCCGCCATGCCCGAAGGCTACGTCC
AGGAGCGCACCATCTTCTTCAAGGACGACGGCAACTACAAGACCCGCGCCGAGGTGAAGTTCGAGGGCGA
CACCCTGGTGAACCGCATCGAGCTGAAGGGCATCGACTTCAAGGAGGACGGCAACATCCTGGGGCACAAG
CTGGAGTACAACTACAACAGCCACAACGTCTATATCATGGCCGACAAGCAGAAGAACGGCATCAAGGTGA
ACTTCAAGATCCGCCACAACATCGAGGACGGCAGCGTGCAGCTCGCCGACCACTACCAGCAGAACACCCC
CATCGGCGACGGCCCCGTGCTGCTGCCCGACAACCACTACCTGAGCACCCAGTCCAAGCTGAGTAAAGAC
CCCAACGAGAAGCGCGATCACATGGTCCTGCTGGAGTTCGTGACCGCCGCCGGGATCACTCTCGGCATGG
ACGAGCTGTACAAGTAAGAATTCGTCGAGGGACCTAATAACTTCGTATAGCATACATTATACGAAGTTAT
ACATGTTTAAGGGTTCCGGTTCCACTAGGTACAATTCGATATCAAGCTTATCGATAATCAACCTCTGGAT
TACAAAATTTGTGAAAGATTGACTGGTATTCTTAACTATGTTGCTCCTTTTACGCTATGTGGATACGCTG
CTTTAATGCCTTTGTATCATGCTATTGCTTCCCGTATGGCTTTCATTTTCTCCTCCTTGTATAAATCCTG
GTTGCTGTCTCTTTATGAGGAGTTGTGGCCCGTTGTCAGGCAACGTGGCGTGGTGTGCACTGTGTTTGCT
GACGCAACCCCCACTGGTTGGGGCATTGCCACCACCTGTCAGCTCCTTTCCGGGACTTTCGCTTTCCCCC
TCCCTATTGCCACGGCGGAACTCATCGCCGCCTGCCTTGCCCGCTGCTGGACAGGGGCTCGGCTGTTGGG
CACTGACAATTCCGTGGTGTTGTCGGGGAAATCATCGTCCTTTCCTTGGCTGCTCGCCTGTGTTGCCACC
TGGATTCTGCGCGGGACGTCCTTCTGCTACGTCCCTTCGGCCCTCAATCCAGCGGACCTTCCTTCCCGCG
GCCTGCTGCCGGCTCTGCGGCCTCTTCCGCGTCTTCGCCTTCGCCCTCAGACGAGTCGGATCTCCCTTTG
GGCCGCCTCCCCGCATCGATACCGTCGACCTCGATCGAGACCTAGAAAAACATGGAGCAATCACAAGTAG
CAATACAGCAGCTACCAATGCTGATTGTGCCTGGCTAGAAGCACAAGAGGAGGAGGAGGTGGGTTTTCCA
GTCACACCTCAGGTACCTTTAAGACCAATGACTTACAAGGCAGCTGTAGATCTTAGCCACTTTTTAAAAG
AAAAGGGGGGACTGGAAGGGCTAATTCACTCCCAACGAAGACAAGATATCCTTGATCTGTGGATCTACCA
CACACAAGGCTACTTCCCTGATTGGCAGAACTACACACCAGGGCCAGGGATCAGATATCCACTGACCTTT
GGATGGTGCTACAAGCTAGTACCAGTTGAGCAAGAGAAGGTAGAAGAAGCCAATGAAGGAGAGAACACCC
GCTTGTTACACCCTGTGAGCCTGCATGGGATGGATGACCCGGAGAGAGAAGTATTAGAGTGGAGGTTTGA
CAGCCGCCTAGCATTTCATCACATGGCCCGAGAGCTGCATCCGGACTGTACTGGGTCTCTCTGGTTAGAC
CAGATCTGAGCCTGGGAGCTCTCTGGCTAACTAGGGAACCCACTGCTTAAGCCTCAATAAAGCTTGCCTT
GAGTGCTTCAAGTAGTGTGTGCCCGTCTGTTGTGTGACTCTGGTAACTAGAGATCCCTCAGACCCTTTTA
GTCAGTGTGGAAAATCTCTAGCAGCATGTGAGCAAAAGGCCAGCAAAAGGCCAGGAACCGTAAAAAGGCC
GCGTTGCTGGCGTTTTTCCATAGGCTCCGCCCCCCTGACGAGCATCACAAAAATCGACGCTCAAGTCAGA
GGTGGCGAAACCCGACAGGACTATAAAGATACCAGGCGTTTCCCCCTGGAAGCTCCCTCGTGCGCTCTCC
TGTTCCGACCCTGCCGCTTACCGGATACCTGTCCGCCTTTCTCCCTTCGGGAAGCGTGGCGCTTTCTCAT
AGCTCACGCTGTAGGTATCTCAGTTCGGTGTAGGTCGTTCGCTCCAAGCTGGGCTGTGTGCACGAACCCC
CCGTTCAGCCCGACCGCTGCGCCTTATCCGGTAACTATCGTCTTGAGTCCAACCCGGTAAGACACGACTT
ATCGCCACTGGCAGCAGCCACTGGTAACAGGATTAGCAGAGCGAGGTATGTAGGCGGTGCTACAGAGTTC
TTGAAGTGGTGGCCTAACTACGGCTACACTAGAAGAACAGTATTTGGTATCTGCGCTCTGCTGAAGCCAG
TTACCTTCGGAAAAAGAGTTGGTAGCTCTTGATCCGGCAAACAAACCACCGCTGGTAGCGGTGGTTTTTT
TGTTTGCAAGCAGCAGATTACGCGCAGAAAAAAAGGATCTCAAGAAGATCCTTTGATCTTTTCTACGGGG
TCTGACGCTCAGTGGAACGAAAACTCACGTTAAGGGATTTTGGTCATGAGATTATCAAAAAGGATCTTCA
CCTAGATCCTTTTAAATTAAAAATGAAGTTTTAAATCAATCTAAAGTATATATGAGTAAACTTGGTCTGA
CAGTTACCAATGCTTAATCAGTGAGGCACCTATCTCAGCGATCTGTCTATTTCGTTCATCCATAGTTGCC
TGACTCCCCGTCGTGTAGATAACTACGATACGGGAGGGCTTACCATCTGGCCCCAGTGCTGCAATGATAC
CGCGAGACCCACGCTCACCGGCTCCAGATTTATCAGCAATAAACCAGCCAGCCGGAAGGGCCGAGCGCAG
AAGTGGTCCTGCAACTTTATCCGCCTCCATCCAGTCTATTAATTGTTGCCGGGAAGCTAGAGTAAGTAGT
TCGCCAGTTAATAGTTTGCGCAACGTTGTTGCCATTGCTACAGGCATCGTGGTGTCACGCTCGTCGTTTG
GTATGGCTTCATTCAGCTCCGGTTCCCAACGATCAAGGCGAGTTACATGATCCCCCATGTTGTGCAAAAA
AGCGGTTAGCTCCTTCGGTCCTCCGATCGTTGTCAGAAGTAAGTTGGCCGCAGTGTTATCACTCATGGTT
ATGGCAGCACTGCATAATTCTCTTACTGTCATGCCATCCGTAAGATGCTTTTCTGTGACTGGTGAGTACT
CAACCAAGTCATTCTGAGAATAGTGTATGCGGCGACCGAGTTGCTCTTGCCCGGCGTCAATACGGGATAA
TACCGCGCCACATAGCAGAACTTTAAAAGTGCTCATCATTGGAAAACGTTCTTCGGGGCGAAAACTCTCA
AGGATCTTACCGCTGTTGAGATCCAGTTCGATGTAACCCACTCGTGCACCCAACTGATCTTCAGCATCTT
TTACTTTCACCAGCGTTTCTGGGTGAGCAAAAACAGGAAGGCAAAATGCCGCAAAAAAGGGAATAAGGGC
GACACGGAAATGTTGAATACTCATACTCTTCCTTTTTCAATATTATTGAAGCATTTATCAGGGTTATTGT
CTCATGAGCGGATACATATTTGAATGTATTTAGAAAAATAAACAAATAGGGGTTCCGCGCACATTTCCCC
GAAAAGTGCCACCTGACGTCGACGGATCGGGAGATCTCCCGATCCCCTATGGTGCACTCTCAGTACAATC
TGCTCTGATGCCGCATAGTTAAGCCAGTATCTGCTCCCTGCTTGTGTGTTGGAGGTCGCTGAGTAGTGCG
CGAGCAAAATTTAAGCTACAACAAGGCAAGGCTTGACCGACAATTGCATGAAGAATCTGCTTAGGGTTAG
GCGTTTTGCGCTGCTTCGCGATGT
Features (pLannotate 1.2.2; 23 found; start..end, strand, type, name):
     21..400     +  enhancer       CMV enhancer: human cytomegalovirus immediate early enhancer
    401..600     +  promoter       CMV promoter: human cytomegalovirus (CMV) immediate early promoter
    618..798     +  LTR            5' LTR (truncated): truncated 5' long terminal repeat (LTR) from HIV-1
    845..970     +  misc_feature   HIV-1 Ψ: packaging signal of human immunodeficiency virus type 1
    954..1292    +  CDS            HIV-1 gag (fragment): gag protein from human immunodeficiency virus 1; gag
   1467..1700    +  misc_feature   RRE: The Rev response element (RRE) of HIV-1 allows for Rev-dependent mRNA export from the nucleus to the cytoplasm.
   2077..2177    +  CDS            Rev (fragment): human immunodeficiency virus 1 (HIV-1) Rev protein; rev; enhances nuclear export of unspliced and incompletely spliced viral mRNAs
   2227..2344    +  misc_feature   cPPT/CTS: central polypurine tract and central termination sequence of HIV-1
   2605..2638    +  protein_bind   loxP: Cre-mediated recombination occurs in the 8-bp core sequence (GCATACAT). Cre recombinase
   2763..2830    +  misc_RNA       tracrRNA (fragment): trans-activating CRISPR RNA for the Streptococcus pyogenes CRISPR/Cas9 system
   2903..4074    +  promoter       EF-1α promoter: strong constitutive promoter for human elongation factor EF-1α
   4086..4682    +  CDS            PuroR: puromycin N-acetyltransferase; pac from Streptomyces alboniger; confers resistance to puromycin
   4758..5477    +  CDS            mEGFP: enhanced GFP with monomerizing A206K mutation (Zacharias et al., 2002) mammalian codon-optimized
   5497..5530    +  protein_bind   loxP: Cre-mediated recombination occurs in the 8-bp core sequence (GCATACAT). Cre recombinase
   5563..5586    +  misc_feature   MCS (fragment): pBluescript multiple cloning site
   5586..6174    +  misc_feature   WPRE: woodchuck hepatitis virus posttranscriptional regulatory element
   6175..6194    +  misc_feature   MCS (fragment): pBluescript multiple cloning site
   6196..6696    +  CDS            nef (fragment): NEF_HV1LA - Experimental evidence at protein level: Swiss-Prot protein existence level 1. Extracellular Nef protein targets CD4(+) T-lymphocytes for apoptosis by interacting with CXCR4 surface receptors. From Human immunodeficiency virus type 1 group M subtype B (isolate Lai) (HIV-1).
   6703..6883    +  LTR            5' LTR (truncated): truncated 5' long terminal repeat (LTR) from HIV-1
   6945..7533    -  rep_origin     ori: high-copy-number ColE1/pMB1/pBR322/pUC origin of replication
   7704..8564    -  CDS            AmpR: β-lactamase; bla; confers resistance to ampicillin, carbenicillin, and related antibiotics
   8565..8669    -  promoter       AmpR promoter: bla
   8728..8780    -  misc_feature   bom (fragment): basis of mobility region from pBR322
