[The description below was written by a language model from this plasmid's Addgene catalogue record and pLannotate feature annotations shown in this document.]
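Description:
pCR1272 is a lentiviral sgRNA expression plasmid built on the pCR1068 backbone, carrying a single guide RNA directed against human FANCI. The guide's name follows the P1P2 promoter-targeting convention used in CRISPRi-type guide libraries, but the record itself states only that the plasmid expresses this sgRNA. In bacteria it replicates from a high-copy ColE1/pUC-type origin and is selected with ampicillin through the β-lactamase gene.

The viral portion has the layout of a third-generation HIV-1 transfer vector. A CMV enhancer/promoter is fused to a truncated 5' LTR so that genomic RNA can be made in packaging cells, followed by the Ψ packaging signal with a gag fragment, the Rev response element for nuclear export of unspliced RNA, and the cPPT/CTS. A WPRE, a nef-derived fragment and a second truncated LTR close the provirus.

Between these elements the annotation finds a fragment of the S. pyogenes tracrRNA, corresponding to the sgRNA scaffold downstream of the FANCI spacer. No promoter driving the guide is annotated, so the record does not identify it. Downstream, an EF-1α promoter drives puromycin N-acetyltransferase followed by mEGFP, so transduced cells can be both drug-selected and tracked by fluorescence. The linker joining these two coding sequences is not annotated. Two loxP sites in the same orientation flank the region from the sgRNA scaffold through mEGFP, which would permit Cre-mediated excision of that region.

The associated publication examines the role of the Fanconi anemia pathway in Cas9 genome editing in human cells, consistent with using this plasmid to perturb FANCI by stable lentiviral delivery.
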