Addgene plasmid #111107: pCR1272
Purpose: Expresses FANCI_+_89787428.23-P1P2 sgRNA in pCR1068
Depositing lab: Jacob Corn. Depositing organization: University of California, Berkeley. Publication: CRISPR-Cas9 genome editing in human cells occurs via the Fanconi anemia pathway. Richardson CD, Kazane KR, Feng SJ, Zelin E, Bray NL, Schafer AJ, Floor SN, Corn JE. Nat Genet. 2018 Aug;50(8):1132-1139. doi: 10.1038/s41588-018-0174-0. Epub 2018 Jul 27. PubMed 30054595.
Backbone
  Vector backbone: pCR1068
  Vector type: Lentiviral
Growth in bacteria
  Bacterial resistance: Ampicillin, 100 μg/mL
  Growth temperature: 37°C
  Growth strain: NEB Stable
  Copy number: High Copy
Gene/Insert
  Gene/Insert name: FANCI gRNA
  gRNA/shRNA sequence: GGAACCGCGAAAGCTGAGGC
  Species: H. sapiens (human)
  Entrez Gene: FANCI (a.k.a. KIAA1794)
  Cloning method: Restriction Enzyme; 5′ cloning site Unknown (unknown if destroyed)
Terms and licenses: Academic/Nonprofit Terms; Industry Terms: Not Available to Industry
How to cite: pCR1272 was a gift from Jacob Corn (Addgene plasmid # 111107 ; http://n2t.net/addgene:111107 ; RRID:Addgene_111107)
